Addgene plasmid #231528: pHAGE2-TetO-AncHolozoan Sox
Purpose: Expresses reconstructed Ancestral Holozoan Sox in mammalian cells, for lentivirus generation
Depositing lab: Ralf Jauch. Depositing organization: University of Hong Kong. Publication: The emergence of Sox and POU transcription factors predates the origins of animal stem cells. Gao Y, Tan DS, Girbig M, Hu H, Zhou X, Xie Q, Yeung SW, Lee KS, Ho SY, Cojocaru V, Yan J, Hochberg GKA, de Mendoza A, Jauch R. Nat Commun. 2024 Nov 14;15(1):9868. doi: 10.1038/s41467-024-54152-x. PubMed 39543096.
Backbone
  Vector backbone: pHAGE2-TetO
  Vector type: Lentiviral
Growth in bacteria
  Bacterial resistance: Ampicillin, 100 μg/mL
  Growth temperature: 37°C
  Growth strain: NEB Stable
  Copy number: High Copy
Gene/Insert
  Gene/Insert name: Ancestral Holozoan Sox HMG flanked with N- and C-termini of mSox2
  Species: Chimera
  Cloning method: Gene Synthesis
Terms and licenses: Academic/Nonprofit Terms; Industry Terms: Not Available to Industry
Depositor comments: Depositor sequence and Addgene's NGS result show several discrepancies in the insert region. This is due to codon optimization and does not affect plasmid function.
How to cite: pHAGE2-TetO-AncHolozoan Sox was a gift from Ralf Jauch (Addgene plasmid # 231528 ; http://n2t.net/addgene:231528 ; RRID:Addgene_231528)
