[The description below was written by a language model from this plasmid's Addgene catalogue record and pLannotate feature annotations shown in this document.]
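Description:
pHAGE2-TetO-AncHolozoan Sox is an HIV-1-derived lentiviral transfer plasmid built on the pHAGE2-TetO backbone and intended for producing lentivirus that delivers a tetracycline-regulated transgene to mammalian cells. It is maintained in E. coli through a high-copy ColE1/pUC-type origin and an ampicillin resistance (β-lactamase) cassette. The annotated features show no mammalian selection marker or fluorescent reporter.

The viral portion carries a truncated 5' LTR, the Ψ packaging signal with a gag fragment, the Rev response element for Rev-dependent nuclear export of the genomic RNA, and the cPPT/CTS, which aids nuclear import of the reverse-transcribed genome. Downstream lies a tetracycline response element of seven tetO repeats joined to a minimal CMV promoter. Expression therefore depends on a Tet transactivator supplied separately, since none is encoded here. This promoter drives a synthetic chimeric open reading frame in which a computationally reconstructed ancestral holozoan Sox HMG domain is flanked by the N- and C-terminal regions of mouse Sox2, which is why the automated annotation labels the coding sequence as Sox2. The depositor notes that differences between the submitted and sequenced insert reflect codon optimization and do not affect function. A WPRE follows the insert to enhance transcript stability and expression. The 3' LTR is a self-inactivating ΔU3 type containing a loxP site; because the 3' U3 region is copied to both ends during reverse transcription, the integrated provirus would be expected to be flanked by loxP sites and so excisable by Cre.

The associated publication concerns the evolutionary origins of Sox and POU factors relative to animal stem cells, so the construct serves to test the activity of the ancestral DNA-binding domain within a Sox2 framework under inducible expression.
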