Features (pLannotate 1.2.2; 27 found; start..end, strand, type, name):
    377..634     +  LTR            5' LTR (truncated): truncated 5' long terminal repeat (LTR) from HIV-1
    681..806     +  misc_feature   HIV-1 Ψ: packaging signal of human immunodeficiency virus type 1
    790..1128    +  CDS            HIV-1 gag (fragment): gag protein from human immunodeficiency virus 1; gag
   1303..1536    +  misc_feature   RRE: The Rev response element (RRE) of HIV-1 allows for Rev-dependent mRNA export from the nucleus to the cytoplasm.
   1913..2013    +  CDS            Rev (fragment): human immunodeficiency virus 1 (HIV-1) Rev protein; rev; enhances nuclear export of unspliced and incompletely spliced viral mRNAs
   2058..2175    +  misc_feature   cPPT/CTS: central polypurine tract and central termination sequence of HIV-1
   2217..2237    -  promoter       SV40 promoter (fragment): SV40 enhancer and early promoter
   2251..2521    +  protein_bind   tetracycline response element: contains seven copies of the tetracycline operator tetO tetracycline repressor TetR
   2532..2549    +  misc_feature   MCS (fragment): pUC18/19 multiple cloning site
   2549..2616    +  promoter       tight TRE promoter (fragment): Tet-responsive promoter PTight, consisting of seven tet operator sequences followed by the minimal CMV promoter
   2691..3647    +  CDS            Sox2: SOX2_MOUSE - Also known as Sox-2. Experimental evidence at protein level: Swiss-Prot protein existence level 1. Transcription factor that forms a trimeric complex with POU5F1 (OCT3/4) on DNA and controls the expression of a number of genes involved in embryonic development such as YES1, FGF4, UTF1 and ZFP206 (PubMed:15863505, PubMed:17097055, PubMed:19740739). Binds to the proximal enhancer region of NANOG (PubMed:15863505). Critical for early embryogenesis and for embryonic stem cell pluripotency (By similarity). Downstream SRRT target that mediates the promotion of neural stem cell self-rene
   3670..4258    +  misc_feature   WPRE: woodchuck hepatitis virus posttranscriptional regulatory element
   4311..4330    +  misc_feature   cPPT/CTS (fragment): central polypurine tract and central termination sequence of HIV-1
   4332..4367    +  LTR            3' LTR (ΔU3) (fragment): self-inactivating 3' long terminal repeat (LTR) from HIV-1
   4388..4421    +  protein_bind   loxP: Cre-mediated recombination occurs in the 8-bp core sequence (GCATACAT). Cre recombinase
   4440..4620    +  LTR            5' LTR (truncated): truncated 5' long terminal repeat (LTR) from HIV-1
   4753..4857    +  promoter       AmpR promoter: bla
   4858..5718    +  CDS            AmpR: β-lactamase; bla; confers resistance to ampicillin, carbenicillin, and related antibiotics
   5889..6477    +  rep_origin     ori: high-copy-number ColE1/pMB1/pBR322/pUC origin of replication
   6660..6714    +  CDS            lacI (fragment): lac repressor; lacI; The lac repressor binds to the lac operator to inhibit transcription in E. coli. This inhibition can be relieved by adding lactose or isopropyl-β-D-thiogalactopyranoside (IPTG).
   6720..6813    +  rep_origin     SV40 ori (fragment): SV40 origin of replication
   6838..6875    +  CDS            lacI (fragment): lac repressor; lacI; The lac repressor binds to the lac operator to inhibit transcription in E. coli. This inhibition can be relieved by adding lactose or isopropyl-β-D-thiogalactopyranoside (IPTG).
   6888..6909    +  protein_bind   CAP binding site: CAP binding activates transcription in the presence of cAMP. E. coli catabolite activator protein
   6924..6954    +  promoter       lac promoter: promoter for the E. coli lac operon
   6962..6978    +  protein_bind   lac operator: The lac repressor binds to the lac operator to inhibit transcription in E. coli. This inhibition can be relieved by adding lactose or isopropyl-β-D-thiogalactopyranoside (IPTG). lac repressor encoded by lacI
   7012..7095    +  polyA_signal   SV40 poly(A) signal (fragment): SV40 polyadenylation signal
   7262..329     +  CDS            nef (fragment) (across the origin): NEF_HV1BR - Experimental evidence at protein level: Swiss-Prot protein existence level 1. Extracellular Nef protein targets CD4(+) T-lymphocytes for apoptosis by interacting with CXCR4 surface receptors (PubMed:14990729). From Human immunodeficiency virus type 1 group M subtype B (isolate BRU/LAI) (HIV-1).
>Addgene plasmid #231528 | pHAGE2-TetO-AncHolozoan Sox | addgene full sequence | sequence record 465422 | Addgene NGS Result
TGGAAGGGCTAATTCACTCCCAAAGAAGACAAGATATCCTTGATCTGTGGATCTACCACACACAAGGCTA
CTTCCCTGATTAGCAGAACTACACACCAGGGCCAGGGGTCAGATATCCACTGACCTTTGGATGGTGCTAC
AAGCTAGTACCAGTTGAGCCAGATAAGGTAGAAGAGGCCAATAAAGGAGAGAACACCAGCTTGTTACACC
CTGTGAGCCTGCATGGGATGGATGACCCGGAGAGAGAAGTGTTAGAGTGGAGGTTTGACAGCCGCCTAGC
ATTTCATCACGTGGCCCGAGAGCTGCATCCGGAGTACTTCAAGAACTGCTGATATCGAGCTTGCTACAAG
GGACTTTCCGCTGGGGACTTTCCAGGGAGGCGTGGCCTGGGCGGGACTGGGGAGTGGCGAGCCCTCAGAT
CCTGCATATAAGCAGCTGCTTTTTGCCTGTACTGGGTCTCTCTGGTTAGACCAGATCTGAGCCTGGGAGC
TCTCTGGCTAACTAGGGAACCCACTGCTTAAGCCTCAATAAAGCTTGCCTTGAGTGCTTCAAGTAGTGTG
TGCCCGTCTGTTGTGTGACTCTGGTAACTAGAGATCCCTCAGACCCTTTTAGTCAGTGTGGAAAATCTCT
AGCAGTGGCGCCCGAACAGGGACTTGAAAGCGAAAGGGAAACCAGAGGAGCTCTCTCGACGCAGGACTCG
GCTTGCTGAAGCGCGCACGGCAAGAGGCGAGGGGCGGCGACTGGTGAGTACGCCAAAAATTTTGACTAGC
GGAGGCTAGAAGGAGAGAGATGGGTGCGAGAGCGTCAGTATTAAGCGGGGGAGAATTAGATCGCGATGGG
AAAAAATTCGGTTAAGGCCAGGGGGAAAGAAAAAATATAAATTAAAACATATAGTATGGGCAAGCAGGGA
GCTAGAACGATTCGCAGTTAATCCTGGCCTGTTAGAAACATCAGAAGGCTGTAGACAAATACTGGGACAG
CTACAACCATCCCTTCAGACAGGATCAGAAGAACTTAGATCATTATATAATACAGTAGCAACCCTCTATT
GTGTGCATCAAAGGATAGAGATAAAAGACACCAAGGAAGCTTTAGACAAGATAGAGGAAGAGCAAAACAA
AAGTAAGACCACCGCACAGCAAGCGGCCGGCCGCTGATCTTCAGACCTGGAGGAGGAGATATGAGGGACA
ATTGGAGAAGTGAATTATATAAATATAAAGTAGTAAAAATTGAACCATTAGGAGTAGCACCCACCAAGGC
AAAGAGAAGAGTGGTGCAGAGAGAAAAAAGAGCAGTGGGAATAGGAGCTTTGTTCCTTGGGTTCTTGGGA
GCAGCAGGAAGCACTATGGGCGCAGCGTCAATGACGCTGACGGTACAGGCCAGACAATTATTGTCTGGTA
TAGTGCAGCAGCAGAACAATTTGCTGAGGGCTATTGAGGCGCAACAGCATCTGTTGCAACTCACAGTCTG
GGGCATCAAGCAGCTCCAGGCAAGAATCCTGGCTGTGGAAAGATACCTAAAGGATCAACAGCTCCTGGGG
ATTTGGGGTTGCTCTGGAAAACTCATTTGCACCACTGCTGTGCCTTGGAATGCTAGTTGGAGTAATAAAT
CTCTGGAACAGATTTGGAATCACACGACCTGGATGGAGTGGGACAGAGAAATTAACAATTACACAAGCTT
AATACACTCCTTAATTGAAGAATCGCAAAACCAGCAAGAAAAGAATGAACAAGAATTATTGGAATTAGAT
AAATGGGCAAGTTTGTGGAATTGGTTTAACATAACAAATTGGCTGTGGTATATAAAATTATTCATAATGA
TAGTAGGAGGCTTGGTAGGTTTAAGAATAGTTTTTGCTGTACTTTCTATAGTGAATAGAGTTAGGCAGGG
ATATTCACCATTATCGTTTCAGACCCACCTCCCAACCCCGAGGGGACCCGACAGGCCCGAAGGAATAGAA
GAAGAAGGTGGAGAGAGAGACAGAGACAGATCCATTCGATTAGTGAACGGATCTCGACGGTATCGCCGAA
TTCACAAATGGCAGTATTCATCCACAATTTTAAAAGAAAAGGGGGGATTGGGGGGTACAGTGCAGGGGAA
AGAATAGTAGACATAATAGCAACAGACATACAAACTAAAGAATTACAAAAACAAATTACAAAAATTCAAA
ATTTTCGGGTTTATTACAGGGACAGCAGAGATCCAGTTTGGACTAGTCCACACCCTAACTGACACACTCG
AGTTTACCACTCCCTATCAGTGATAGAGAAAAGTGAAAGTCGAGTTTACCACTCCCTATCAGTGATAGAG
AAAAGTGAAAGTCGAGTTTACCACTCCCTATCAGTGATAGAGAAAAGTGAAAGTCGAGTTTACCACTCCC
TATCAGTGATAGAGAAAAGTGAAAGTCGAGTTTACCACTCCCTATCAGTGATAGAGAAAAGTGAAAGTCG
AGTTTACCACTCCCTATCAGTGATAGAGAAAAGTGAAAGTCGAGTTTACCACTCCCTATCAGTGATAGAG
AAAAGTGAAAGTCGAGCTCGGTACCCGGGTCGAGGTAGGCATGTACGGTGGGAGGCCTATATAAGCAGAG
CTCGTTTAGTGAACCGTCAGATCGCCTGGAGACGCCATCCACGCTGTTTTGACCTCCATAGAAGACACCG
GGACCGATCCAGCCTGCGGCCACCACCGGTATGTACAACATGATGGAGACCGAGCTGAAACCCCCTGGAC
CTCAGCAAGCCTCCGGCGGCGGAGGCGGCGGAGGCAACGCTACCGCCGCTGCCACCGGCGGCAATCAGAA
GAACAGCCCTAACCACATCAAGAGGCCTATGAACGCCTTCATGGTGTGGGCCAAGGAGCAGAGGAGGAAG
CTGGCTCAGCAGCACCCTGACATGCACAACAGCGAGATCAGCAAGAGGCTGGGCGAGAGGTGGAAGAGCC
TGAGCGACGAGGAGAAGCAGCCTTACGTGGAGAGGGCCAAGCAGCTGAGGGCTCAGCATCAGAAGGAGCA
CCCTGACTACAAGTATAGGCCTAGGAGGAAGAAAAAGACCCTGATGAAGAAGGACAAATACACCCTCCCT
GGCGGCCTGCTCGCCCCCGGCGGCAACAGCATGGCTAGCGGCGTGGGAGTCGGCGCTGGACTGGGAGCCG
GCGTGAATCAGAGGATGGACAGCTACGCCCACATGAACGGCTGGAGCAACGGCAGCTACAGCATGATGCA
AGAGCAGCTGGGCTACCCTCAGCACCCTGGCCTGAACGCCCACGGCGCCGCTCAGATGCAGCCTATGCAT
AGGTACGACGTGAGCGCCCTGCAGTACAACAGCATGACAAGCAGCCAAACCTACATGAACGGCAGCCCTA
CCTACAGCATGAGCTACAGCCAACAAGGCACCCCTGGCATGGCCCTGGGCAGCATGGGCAGCGTGGTGAA
GAGCGAGGCTAGCAGCAGCCCTCCTGTGGTGACAAGCAGCAGCCACAGCAGAGCCCCTTGCCAAGCCGGC
GACCTGAGGGACATGATCAGCATGTACCTGCCTGGCGCCGAGGTGCCTGAGCCTGCCGCCCCTAGCAGAC
TGCACATGGCTCAGCACTATCAGAGCGGCCCTGTGCCTGGCACCGCCATCAACGGCACCCTGCCTCTGAG
CCACATGTGAGTCGACATCGATAGATCCTAATCAACCTCTGGATTACAAAATTTGTGAAAGATTGACTGG
TATTCTTAACTATGTTGCTCCTTTTACGCTATGTGGATACGCTGCTTTAATGCCTTTGTATCATGCTATT
GCTTCCCGTATGGCTTTCATTTTCTCCTCCTTGTATAAATCCTGGTTGCTGTCTCTTTATGAGGAGTTGT
GGCCCGTTGTCAGGCAACGTGGCGTGGTGTGCACTGTGTTTGCTGACGCAACCCCCACTGGTTGGGGCAT
TGCCACCACCTGTCAGCTCCTTTCCGGGACTTTCGCTTTCCCCCTCCCTATTGCCACGGCGGAACTCATC
GCCGCCTGCCTTGCCCGCTGCTGGACAGGGGCTCGGCTGTTGGGCACTGACAATTCCGTGGTGTTGTCGG
GGAAATCATCGTCCTTTCCTTGGCTGCTCGCCTGTGTTGCCACCTGGATTCTGCGCGGGACGTCCTTCTG
CTACGTCCCTTCGGCCCTCAATCCAGCGGACCTTCCTTCCCGCGGCCTGCTGCCGGCTCTGCGGCCTCTT
CCGCGTCTTCGCCTTCGCCCTCAGACGAGTCGGATCTCCCTTTGGGCCGCCTCCCCGCCTGGTACCTTTA
AGACCAATGACTTACAAGGCAGCTGTAGATCTTAGCCACTTTTTAAAAGAAAAGGGGGGACTGGAAGGGC
TAATTCACTCCCAACGAAGACAAGATCACCTGCAGGACAGGCGCGCCATAACTTCGTATAGCATACATTA
TACGAAGTTATCTGCTTTTTGCTTGTACTGGGTCTCTCTGGTTAGACCAGATCTGAGCCTGGGAGCTCTC
TGGCTAACTAGGGAACCCACTGCTTAAGCCTCAATAAAGCTTGCCTTGAGTGCTTCAAGTAGTGTGTGCC
CGTCTGTTGTGTGACTCTGGTAACTAGAGATCCCTCAGACCCTTTTAGTCAGTGTGGAAAATCTCTAGCA
CCCGGGCGATTAAGGAAAGGGCTAGATCATTCTTGAAGACGAAAGGGCCTCGTGATACGCCTATTTTTAT
AGGTTAATGTCATGATAATAATGGTTTCTTAGACGTCAGGTGGCACTTTTCGGGGAAATGTGCGCGGAAC
CCCTATTTGTTTATTTTTCTAAATACATTCAAATATGTATCCGCTCATGAGACAATAACCCTGATAAATG
CTTCAATAATATTGAAAAAGGAAGAGTATGAGTATTCAACATTTCCGTGTCGCCCTTATTCCCTTTTTTG
CGGCATTTTGCCTTCCTGTTTTTGCTCACCCAGAAACGCTGGTGAAAGTAAAAGATGCTGAAGATCAGTT
GGGTGCACGAGTGGGTTACATCGAACTGGATCTCAACAGCGGTAAGATCCTTGAGAGTTTTCGCCCCGAA
GAACGTTTTCCAATGATGAGCACTTTTAAAGTTCTGCTATGTGGCGCGGTATTATCCCGTGTTGACGCCG
GGCAAGAGCAACTCGGTCGCCGCATACACTATTCTCAGAATGACTTGGTTGAGTACTCACCAGTCACAGA
AAAGCATCTTACGGATGGCATGACAGTAAGAGAATTATGCAGTGCTGCCATAACCATGAGTGATAACACT
GCGGCCAACTTACTTCTGACAACGATCGGAGGACCGAAGGAGCTAACCGCTTTTTTGCACAACATGGGGG
ATCATGTAACTCGCCTTGATCGTTGGGAACCGGAGCTGAATGAAGCCATACCAAACGACGAGCGTGACAC
CACGATGCCTGTAGCAATGGCAACAACGTTGCGCAAACTATTAACTGGCGAACTACTTACTCTAGCTTCC
CGGCAACAATTAATAGACTGGATGGAGGCGGATAAAGTTGCAGGACCACTTCTGCGCTCGGCCCTTCCGG
CTGGCTGGTTTATTGCTGATAAATCTGGAGCCGGTGAGCGTGGGTCTCGCGGTATCATTGCAGCACTGGG
GCCAGATGGTAAGCCCTCCCGTATCGTAGTTATCTACACGACGGGGAGTCAGGCAACTATGGATGAACGA
AATAGACAGATCGCTGAGATAGGTGCCTCACTGATTAAGCATTGGTAACTGTCAGACCAAGTTTACTCAT
ATATACTTTAGATTGATTTAAAACTTCATTTTTAATTTAAAAGGATCTAGGTGAAGATCCTTTTTGATAA
TCTCATGACCAAAATCCCTTAACGTGAGTTTTCGTTCCACTGAGCGTCAGACCCCGTAGAAAAGATCAAA
GGATCTTCTTGAGATCCTTTTTTTCTGCGCGTAATCTGCTGCTTGCAAACAAAAAAACCACCGCTACCAG
CGGTGGTTTGTTTGCCGGATCAAGAGCTACCAACTCTTTTTCCGAAGGTAACTGGCTTCAGCAGAGCGCA
GATACCAAATACTGTTCTTCTAGTGTAGCCGTAGTTAGGCCACCACTTCAAGAACTCTGTAGCACCGCCT
ACATACCTCGCTCTGCTAATCCTGTTACCAGTGGCTGCTGCCAGTGGCGATAAGTCGTGTCTTACCGGGT
TGGACTCAAGACGATAGTTACCGGATAAGGCGCAGCGGTCGGGCTGAACGGGGGGTTCGTGCACACAGCC
CAGCTTGGAGCGAACGACCTACACCGAACTGAGATACCTACAGCGTGAGCTATGAGAAAGCGCCACGCTT
CCCGAAGGGAGAAAGGCGGACAGGTATCCGGTAAGCGGCAGGGTCGGAACAGGAGAGCGCACGAGGGAGC
TTCCAGGGGGAAACGCCTGGTATCTTTATAGTCCTGTCGGGTTTCGCCACCTCTGACTTGAGCGTCGATT
TTTGTGATGCTCGTCAGGGGGGCGGAGCCTATGGAAAAACGCCAGCAACGCGGCCTTTTTACGGTTCCTG
GCCTTTTGCTGGCCTTTTGCTCACATGTTCTTTCCTGCGTTATCCCCTGATTCTGTGGATAACCGTATTA
CCGCCTTTGAGTGAGCTGATACCGCTCGCCGCAGCCGAACGACCGAGCGCAGCGAGTCAGTGAGCGAGGA
AGCGGAAGAGCGCCCAATACGCAAACCGCCTCTCCCCGCGCGTTGGCCGATTCATTAATGCAGCAAGCTC
ATGGCTGACTAATTTTTTTTATTTATGCAGAGGCCGAGGCCGCCTCGGCCTCTGAGCTATTCCAGAAGTA
GTGAGGAGGCTTTTTTGGAGGCCTAGGCTTTTGCAAAAAGCTCCCCGTGGCACGACAGGTTTCCCGACTG
GAAAGCGGGCAGTGAGCGCAACGCAATTAATGTGAGTTAGCTCACTCATTAGGCACCCCAGGCTTTACAC
TTTATGCTTCCGGCTCGTATGTTGTGTGGAATTGTGAGCGGATAACAATTTCACACAGGAAACAGCTATG
ACATGATTACGAATTTCACAAATAAAGCATTTTTTTCACTGCATTCTAGTTGTGGTTTGTCCAAACTCAT
CAATGTATCTTATCATGTCTGGATCAACTGGATAACTCAAGCTAACCAAAATCATCCCAAACTTCCCACC
CCATACCCTATTACCACTGCCAATTACCTGTGGTTTCATTTACTCTAAACCTGTGATTCCTCTGAATTAT
TTTCATTTTAAAGAAATTGTATTTGTTAAATATGTACTACAAACTTAGTAGT
